>Addgene plasmid #227122 | pGL4_10xUAS-CMVmin-BC0411-luc2 | addgene full sequence | sequence record 452575 | Addgene NGS Result
GGCCTAACTGGCCGGTACCTGAGCTCGCTAGCCTCGAGGATATCAAACAAGTTTGTACAAAAAAGCAGGC
TCCCTAACTGGCCGGTACCGAGTTTCTAGACGGAGTACTGTCCTCCGAGCGGAGTACTGTCCTCCGACTC
GAGCGGAGTACTGTCCTCCGATCGGAGTACTGTCCTCCGCGAATTCCGGAGTACTGTCCTCCGAAGACGC
TAGTGCCGGTACCGAGTTTCTAGACGGAGTACTGTCCTCCGAGCGGAGTACTGTCCTCCGACTCGAGCGG
AGTACTGTCCTCCGATCGGAGTACTGTCCTCCGCGAATTCCGGAGTACTGTCCTCCGAAGACGCTAGCGG
GGGGCTACAACTTTTCTATACAAAGTTGCGGTACCCGGGTCGAGTAGGCGTGTACGGTGGGAGGCCTATA
TAAGCAGAGCTCGTTTAGTGAACCGTCAGATCGCCTGGAGACGCCATCCACGCTGTTTTGACCTCCATAG
AAGACACCGGGACCGATCCAGCCCAACTTTGTATAATAAAGTTGAGCTAGTTGCTAAGTCTGCCGAGTAG
AATTAACCCTCACTAAAGGGTAGGTGACACTATATCATACTTTACATCACTTTTCTGCCTGACTTTTTAC
CTTTACATATCACCTATAGTGAGTCGTATTAGTAGACGCGAGTCAATGCATGTACGACAGCTTTCTTGTA
CAAAGTGGTTCGATATCAAGATCTGGCCTCGGCGGCCAAGCTTGGCAATCCGGTACTGTTGGTAAAGCCA
CCATGGAAGATGCCAAAAACATTAAGAAGGGCCCAGCGCCATTCTACCCACTCGAAGACGGGACCGCCGG
CGAGCAGCTGCACAAAGCCATGAAGCGCTACGCCCTGGTGCCCGGCACCATCGCCTTTACCGACGCACAT
ATCGAGGTGGACATTACCTACGCCGAGTACTTCGAGATGAGCGTTCGGCTGGCAGAAGCTATGAAGCGCT
ATGGGCTGAATACAAACCATCGGATCGTGGTGTGCAGCGAGAATAGCTTGCAGTTCTTCATGCCCGTGTT
GGGTGCCCTGTTCATCGGTGTGGCTGTGGCCCCAGCTAACGACATCTACAACGAGCGCGAGCTGCTGAAC
AGCATGGGCATCAGCCAGCCCACCGTCGTATTCGTGAGCAAGAAAGGGCTGCAAAAGATCCTCAACGTGC
AAAAGAAGCTACCGATCATACAAAAGATCATCATCATGGATAGCAAGACCGACTACCAGGGCTTCCAAAG
CATGTACACCTTCGTGACTTCCCATTTGCCACCCGGCTTCAACGAGTACGACTTCGTGCCCGAGAGCTTC
GACCGGGACAAAACCATCGCCCTGATCATGAACAGTAGTGGCAGTACCGGATTGCCCAAGGGCGTAGCCC
TACCGCACCGCACCGCTTGTGTCCGATTCAGTCATGCCCGCGACCCCATCTTCGGCAACCAGATCATCCC
CGACACCGCTATCCTCAGCGTGGTGCCATTTCACCACGGCTTCGGCATGTTCACCACGCTGGGCTACTTG
ATCTGCGGCTTTCGGGTCGTGCTCATGTACCGCTTCGAGGAGGAGCTATTCTTGCGCAGCTTGCAAGACT
ATAAGATTCAATCTGCCCTGCTGGTGCCCACACTATTTAGCTTCTTCGCTAAGAGCACTCTCATCGACAA
GTACGACCTAAGCAACTTGCACGAGATCGCCAGCGGCGGGGCGCCGCTCAGCAAGGAGGTAGGTGAGGCC
GTGGCCAAACGCTTCCACCTACCAGGCATCCGCCAGGGCTACGGCCTGACAGAAACAACCAGCGCCATTC
TGATCACCCCCGAAGGGGACGACAAGCCTGGCGCAGTAGGCAAGGTGGTGCCCTTCTTCGAGGCTAAGGT
GGTGGACTTGGACACCGGTAAGACACTGGGTGTGAACCAGCGCGGCGAGCTGTGCGTCCGTGGCCCCATG
ATCATGAGCGGCTACGTTAACAACCCCGAGGCTACAAACGCTCTCATCGACAAGGACGGCTGGCTGCACA
GCGGCGACATCGCCTACTGGGACGAGGACGAGCACTTCTTCATCGTGGACCGGCTGAAGAGCCTGATCAA
ATACAAGGGCTACCAGGTAGCCCCAGCCGAACTGGAGAGCATCCTGCTGCAACACCCCAACATCTTCGAC
GCCGGGGTCGCCGGCCTGCCCGACGACGATGCCGGCGAGCTGCCCGCCGCAGTCGTCGTGCTGGAACACG
GTAAAACCATGACCGAGAAGGAGATCGTGGACTATGTGGCCAGCCAGGTTACAACCGCCAAGAAGCTGCG
CGGTGGTGTTGTGTTCGTGGACGAGGTGCCTAAAGGACTGACCGGCAAGTTGGACGCCCGCAAGATCCGC
GAGATTCTCATTAAGGCCAAGAAGGGCGGCAAGATCGCCGTGTAATCTGCTTGCAAGAACTGGTTCAGTA
GCTTAAGCCACTTTGTGATCCACCTTAACAGCCACGGCTTCCCTCCCGAGGTGGAGGAGCAGGCCGCCGG
CACCCTGCCCATGAGCTGCGCCCAGGAGAGCGGCATGGATAGACACCCTGCTGCTTGCGCCAGCGCCAGG
ATCAACGTCTAACTGCAGTCTAGAGTCGGGGCGGCCGGCCGCTTCGAGCAGACATGATAAGATACATTGA
TGAGTTTGGACAAACCACAACTAGAATGCAGTGAAAAAAATGCTTTATTTGTGAAATTTGTGATGCTATT
GCTTTATTTGTAACCATTATAAGCTGCAATAAACAAGTTAACAACAACAATTGCATTCATTTTATGTTTC
AGGTTCAGGGGGAGGTGTGGGAGGTTTTTTAAAGCAAGTAAAACCTCTACAAATGTGGTAAAATCGATAA
GGATCCGTTTGCGTATTGGGCGCTCTTCCGCTGATCTGCGCAGCACCATGGCCTGAAATAACCTCTGAAA
GAGGAACTTGGTTAGCTACCTTCTGAGGCGGAAAGAACCAGCTGTGGAATGTGTGTCAGTTAGGGTGTGG
AAAGTCCCCAGGCTCCCCAGCAGGCAGAAGTATGCAAAGCATGCATCTCAATTAGTCAGCAACCAGGTGT
GGAAAGTCCCCAGGCTCCCCAGCAGGCAGAAGTATGCAAAGCATGCATCTCAATTAGTCAGCAACCATAG
TCCCGCCCCTAACTCCGCCCATCCCGCCCCTAACTCCGCCCAGTTCCGCCCATTCTCCGCCCCATGGCTG
ACTAATTTTTTTTATTTATGCAGAGGCCGAGGCCGCCTCTGCCTCTGAGCTATTCCAGAAGTAGTGAGGA
GGCTTTTTTGGAGGCCTAGGCTTTTGCAAAAAGCTCGATTCTTCTGACACTAGCGCCACCATGAAGAAGC
CCGAACTCACCGCTACCAGCGTTGAAAAATTTCTCATCGAGAAGTTCGACAGTGTGAGCGACCTGATGCA
GTTGTCGGAGGGCGAAGAGAGCCGAGCCTTCAGCTTCGATGTCGGCGGACGCGGCTATGTACTGCGGGTG
AATAGCTGCGCTGATGGCTTCTACAAAGACCGCTACGTGTACCGCCACTTCGCCAGCGCTGCACTACCCA
TCCCCGAAGTGTTGGACATCGGCGAGTTCAGCGAGAGCCTGACATACTGCATCAGTAGACGCGCCCAAGG
CGTTACTCTCCAAGACCTCCCCGAAACAGAGCTGCCTGCTGTGTTACAGCCTGTCGCCGAAGCTATGGAT
GCTATTGCCGCCGCCGACCTCAGTCAAACCAGCGGCTTCGGCCCATTCGGGCCCCAAGGCATCGGCCAGT
ACACAACCTGGCGGGATTTCATTTGCGCCATTGCTGATCCCCATGTCTACCACTGGCAGACCGTGATGGA
CGACACCGTGTCCGCCAGCGTAGCTCAAGCCCTGGACGAACTGATGCTGTGGGCCGAAGACTGTCCCGAG
GTGCGCCACCTCGTCCATGCCGACTTCGGCAGCAACAACGTCCTGACCGACAACGGCCGCATCACCGCCG
TAATCGACTGGTCCGAAGCTATGTTCGGGGACAGTCAGTACGAGGTGGCCAACATCTTCTTCTGGCGGCC
CTGGCTGGCTTGCATGGAGCAGCAGACTCGCTACTTCGAGCGCCGGCATCCCGAGCTGGCCGGCAGCCCT
CGTCTGCGAGCCTACATGCTGCGCATCGGCCTGGATCAGCTCTACCAGAGCCTCGTGGACGGCAACTTCG
ACGATGCTGCCTGGGCTCAAGGCCGCTGCGATGCCATCGTCCGCAGCGGGGCCGGCACCGTCGGTCGCAC
ACAAATCGCTCGCCGGAGCGCAGCCGTATGGACCGACGGCTGCGTCGAGGTGCTGGCCGACAGCGGCAAC
CGCCGGCCCAGTACACGACCGCGCGCTAAGGAGGTAGGTCGAGTTTAAACTCTAGAACCGGTCATGGCCG
CAATAAAATATCTTTATTTTCATTACATCTGTGTGTTGGTTTTTTGTGTGTTCGAACTAGATGCTGTCGA
CCGATGCCCTTGAGAGCCTTCAACCCAGTCAGCTCCTTCCGGTGGGCGCGGGGCATGACTATCGTCGCCG
CACTTATGACTGTCTTCTTTATCATGCAACTCGTAGGACAGGTGCCGGCAGCGCTCTTCCGCTTCCTCGC
TCACTGACTCGCTGCGCTCGGTCGTTCGGCTGCGGCGAGCGGTATCAGCTCACTCAAAGGCGGTAATACG
GTTATCCACAGAATCAGGGGATAACGCAGGAAAGAACATGTGAGCAAAAGGCCAGCAAAAGGCCAGGAAC
CGTAAAAAGGCCGCGTTGCTGGCGTTTTTCCATAGGCTCCGCCCCCCTGACGAGCATCACAAAAATCGAC
GCTCAAGTCAGAGGTGGCGAAACCCGACAGGACTATAAAGATACCAGGCGTTTCCCCCTGGAAGCTCCCT
CGTGCGCTCTCCTGTTCCGACCCTGCCGCTTACCGGATACCTGTCCGCCTTTCTCCCTTCGGGAAGCGTG
GCGCTTTCTCATAGCTCACGCTGTAGGTATCTCAGTTCGGTGTAGGTCGTTCGCTCCAAGCTGGGCTGTG
TGCACGAACCCCCCGTTCAGCCCGACCGCTGCGCCTTATCCGGTAACTATCGTCTTGAGTCCAACCCGGT
AAGACACGACTTATCGCCACTGGCAGCAGCCACTGGTAACAGGATTAGCAGAGCGAGGTATGTAGGCGGT
GCTACAGAGTTCTTGAAGTGGTGGCCTAACTACGGCTACACTAGAAGAACAGTATTTGGTATCTGCGCTC
TGCTGAAGCCAGTTACCTTCGGAAAAAGAGTTGGTAGCTCTTGATCCGGCAAACAAACCACCGCTGGTAG
CGGTGGTTTTTTTGTTTGCAAGCAGCAGATTACGCGCAGAAAAAAAGGATCTCAAGAAGATCCTTTGATC
TTTTCTACGGGGTCTGACGCTCAGTGGAACGAAAACTCACGTTAAGGGATTTTGGTCATGAGATTATCAA
AAAGGATCTTCACCTAGATCCTTTTAAATTAAAAATGAAGTTTTAAATCAATCTAAAGTATATATGAGTA
AACTTGGTCTGACAGCGGCCGCAAATGCTAAACCACTGCAGTGGTTACCAGTGCTTGATCAGTGAGGCAC
CGATCTCAGCGATCTGCCTATTTCGTTCGTCCATAGTGGCCTGACTCCCCGTCGTGTAGATCACTACGAT
TCGTGAGGGCTTACCATCAGGCCCCAGCGCAGCAATGATGCCGCGAGAGCCGCGTTCACCGGCCCCCGAT
TTGTCAGCAATGAACCAGCCAGCAGGGAGGGCCGAGCGAAGAAGTGGTCCTGCTACTTTGTCCGCCTCCA
TCCAGTCTATGAGCTGCTGTCGTGATGCTAGAGTAAGAAGTTCGCCAGTGAGTAGTTTCCGAAGAGTTGT
GGCCATTGCTACTGGCATCGTGGTATCACGCTCGTCGTTCGGTATGGCTTCGTTCAACTCTGGTTCCCAG
CGGTCAAGCCGGGTCACATGATCACCCATATTATGAAGAAATGCAGTCAGCTCCTTAGGGCCTCCGATCG
TTGTCAGAAGTAAGTTGGCCGCGGTGTTGTCGCTCATGGTAATGGCAGCACTACACAATTCTCTTACCGT
CATGCCATCCGTAAGATGCTTTTCCGTGACCGGCGAGTACTCAACCAAGTCGTTTTGTGAGTAGTGTATA
CGGCGACCAAGCTGCTCTTGCCCGGCGTCTATACGGGACAACACCGCGCCACATAGCAGTACTTTGAAAG
TGCTCATCATCGGGAATCGTTCTTCGGGGCGGAAAGACTCAAGGATCTTGCCGCTATTGAGATCCAGTTC
GATATAGCCCACTCTTGCACCCAGTTGATCTTCAGCATCTTTTACTTTCACCAGCGTTTCGGGGTGTGCA
AAAACAGGCAAGCAAAATGCCGCAAAGAAGGGAATGAGTGCGACACGAAAATGTTGGATGCTCATACTCG
TCCTTTTTCAATATTATTGAAGCATTTATCAGGGTTACTAGTACGTCTCTCAAGGATAAGTAAGTAATAT
TAAGGTACGGGAGGTATTGGACAGGCCGCAATAAAATATCTTTATTTTCATTACATCTGTGTGTTGGTTT
TTTGTGTGAATCGATAGTACTAACATACGCTCTCCATCAAAACAAAACGAAACAAAACAAACTAGCAAAA
TAGGCTGTCCCCAGTGCAAGTGCAGGTGCCAGAACATTTCTCT
Features (pLannotate 1.2.2; 25 found; start..end, strand, type, name):
     47..71      +  protein_bind   attB1: mutant version of attB; recombination site for the Gateway® BP reaction BP Clonase™
    101..119     +  protein_bind   5X UAS (fragment): five tandem copies of the "ScaI site" 17-mer CGGAGTACTGTCCTCCG, an upstream activating sequence (UAS) that efficiently binds yeast Gal4 (Webster et al., 1988; Pfeiffer et al., 2010) GAL4
    187..204     +  protein_bind   5X UAS (fragment): five tandem copies of the "ScaI site" 17-mer CGGAGTACTGTCCTCCG, an upstream activating sequence (UAS) that efficiently binds yeast Gal4 (Webster et al., 1988; Pfeiffer et al., 2010) GAL4
    235..253     +  protein_bind   5X UAS (fragment): five tandem copies of the "ScaI site" 17-mer CGGAGTACTGTCCTCCG, an upstream activating sequence (UAS) that efficiently binds yeast Gal4 (Webster et al., 1988; Pfeiffer et al., 2010) GAL4
    321..338     +  protein_bind   5X UAS (fragment): five tandem copies of the "ScaI site" 17-mer CGGAGTACTGTCCTCCG, an upstream activating sequence (UAS) that efficiently binds yeast Gal4 (Webster et al., 1988; Pfeiffer et al., 2010) GAL4
    358..378     -  protein_bind   attB4: mutant version of attB; core recombination site for the Gateway® BP reaction BP Clonase™
    394..431     +  promoter       minimal CMV promoter: human cytomegalovirus (CMV) immediate early promoter
    514..534     +  protein_bind   attB3: mutant version of attB; core recombination site for the Gateway® BP reaction BP Clonase™
    561..579     +  promoter       T3 promoter: promoter for bacteriophage T3 RNA polymerase
    643..661     -  promoter       T7 promoter: promoter for bacteriophage T7 RNA polymerase
    688..708     -  protein_bind   attB2: mutant version of attB; core recombination site for the Gateway® BP reaction BP Clonase™
    773..2425    +  CDS            luciferase: firefly luciferase synthetic luc2 version of the luciferase gene
   2429..2476    +  CDS            hCL1: non-ORF yeast peptide conferring ubiquitin-dependent degradation human codon-optimized
   2483..2599    +  CDS            hPEST: PEST degradation sequence from mouse ornithine decarboxylase human codon-optimized
   2648..2769    -  polyA_signal   SV40 poly(A) signal: SV40 polyadenylation signal
   2795..2926    -  CDS            LT_SV40 (fragment): Experimental evidence at protein level: Swiss-Prot protein existence level 1. Isoform 17kT antigen targets host RBL2 for degradation and promotes cell proliferation. Transactivates host cyclin A promoter through its J domain. From Simian virus 40 (SV40).
   2963..3320    +  promoter       SV40 promoter: SV40 enhancer and early promoter
   3351..4388    +  CDS            HygR: hygromycin B phosphotransferase confers resistance to hygromycin
   4412..4460    +  polyA_signal   poly(A) signal: synthetic polyadenylation signal
   4476..4607    +  CDS            TcR (fragment): tetracycline efflux protein; tet; confers resistance to tetracycline
   4787..5375    -  rep_origin     ori: high-copy-number ColE1/pMB1/pBR322/pUC origin of replication
   5575..6435    -  CDS            AmpR: β-lactamase confers resistance to ampicillin, carbenicillin, and related antibiotics
   6436..6477    -  promoter       AmpR promoter (fragment): bla
   6540..6588    +  polyA_signal   poly(A) signal: synthetic polyadenylation signal
   6602..6693    +  misc_feature   pause site: RNA polymerase II transcriptional pause signal from the human α2 globin gene
