[The description below was written by a language model from this plasmid's Addgene catalogue record and pLannotate feature annotations shown in this document.]
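Description:
pGL4_10xUAS-CMVmin-BC0411-luc2 is a 6.7 kb mammalian reporter plasmid on the pGL4 backbone. It serves as a Gal4-responsive "UAS sensor" in barcoded, multiplexed split-TEV cell-based assays. It replicates in E. coli at high copy from a ColE1/pUC-type origin and is selected with ampicillin through the β-lactamase gene. The feature table also shows an SV40 enhancer/early promoter driving a hygromycin B phosphotransferase gene with a synthetic poly(A) signal, which would permit hygromycin selection in mammalian cells.

The synthetic insert was assembled by Gateway cloning, and attB1, attB4, attB3 and attB2 sites mark the boundaries between its modules. The first module is a cluster of Gal4 upstream activating sequences, described in the record as 10x UAS, although the annotation picks up only several fragments of them. Next comes a minimal CMV promoter, which has little activity unless a Gal4 DNA-binding-domain transactivator is bound upstream. The barcode BC0411 is not annotated as its own feature. It presumably lies in the attB3–attB2 segment between the opposing T3 and T7 promoter sequences, upstream of the reporter, so that it is transcribed together with it.

The reporter is firefly luc2 fused to the hCL1 and hPEST degradation sequences, followed by an SV40 poly(A) signal. These degrons shorten the protein's half-life, so the signal tracks changes in transcription more closely. A synthetic poly(A) signal and a transcriptional pause site upstream of the cassette reduce read-through background from the backbone.

In a split-TEV assay, reconstituted protease activity releases a Gal4-based transcription factor that activates this sensor. Readout is by luminescence or by the abundance of the unique barcode transcript, which allows many pooled assays to be profiled in parallel.
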