Addgene plasmid #227122: pGL4_10xUAS-CMVmin-BC0411-luc2
Purpose: Barcoded assay, UAS sensor for split TEV assays; barcode BC0411
Depositing lab: Michael Wehr. Depositing organization: Systasy Bioscience GmbH. Publication: Polypharmacological profiling across protein target families and cellular pathways using the multiplexed cell-based assay platform safetyProfiler reveals efficacy, potency and side effects of drugs. Popovic L, Brankatschk B, Palladino G, Rossner MJ, Wehr MC. Biomed Pharmacother. 2024 Nov;180:117523. doi: 10.1016/j.biopha.2024.117523. Epub 2024 Oct 14. PubMed 39405910.
Backbone
  Vector backbone: pGL4
  Vector type: Mammalian Expression
Growth in bacteria
  Bacterial resistance: Ampicillin, 100 μg/mL
  Growth temperature: 37°C
  Growth strain: DH5alpha
  Copy number: High Copy
Gene/Insert
  Gene/Insert name: 10x clustered UAS element linked to CMV minimal promoter driving barcode 0411 and a luciferase reporter gene
  Species: Synthetic
  Cloning method: Gateway Cloning
Terms and licenses: Academic/Nonprofit Terms; Industry Terms: Not Available to Industry
How to cite: pGL4_10xUAS-CMVmin-BC0411-luc2 was a gift from Michael Wehr (Addgene plasmid # 227122 ; http://n2t.net/addgene:227122 ; RRID:Addgene_227122)
